Addgene plasmid #63440: pFusX4-31
Purpose: Encodes RVD positions 10-12 in TALEN assembly
Depositing lab: Stephen Ekker. Depositing organization: Mayo Foundation for Medical Education and Research. Publication: FusX: A rapid one-step TALE assembly system for genome science. Ma AC, McNulty MS, Tanya PL, Jarryd CM, Martinez-Galvez G, Argue DP, Lee HB, Urban MD, Bullard CE, Blackburn PR, Man TK, Clark KJ, Ekker SC. Hum Gene Ther. 2016 Jun;27(6):451-63. doi: 10.1089/hum.2015.172 PubMed 26854857.
Backbone
  Vector backbone: FusX4
  Backbone size w/o insert (bp): 3008
  Vector type: TALEN
Growth in bacteria
  Bacterial resistance: Spectinomycin, 50 μg/mL
  Growth temperature: 37°C
  Growth strain: DH5alpha
  Copy number: High Copy
Gene/Insert
  Gene/Insert name: HD NG NN (alt name: X4_CTG)
  Species: Synthetic
  Mutation: none
  Cloning method: Restriction Enzyme; 5′ cloning site BsaI (destroyed during cloning); 3′ cloning site BsaI (destroyed during cloning)
  Sequencing primers: 5′ pCR8_F1; 3′ pCR8_R1
Terms and licenses: Academic/Nonprofit Terms; Industry Terms: Not Available to Industry
How to cite: pFusX4-31 was a gift from Stephen Ekker (Addgene plasmid # 63440 ; http://n2t.net/addgene:63440 ; RRID:Addgene_63440)
