[The description below was written by a language model from this plasmid's Addgene catalogue record.]
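Description:
pFusX4-31 is a bacterial library plasmid from the FusX TALE assembly system, a kit designed to build custom TAL effector arrays in a single rapid assembly step. It is built on the FusX4 backbone (about 3 kb without the insert), is maintained at high copy in standard E. coli cloning strains, and is selected with spectinomycin. The record does not name the origin of replication and no feature table is provided, so other backbone elements cannot be specified. The listed sequencing primers are pCR8-type, which hints at a pCR8-related backbone, but the record does not state this.

The insert is a synthetic, pre-assembled trimer of TALE repeat modules carrying the repeat variable diresidues HD, NG and NN. Under the standard TALE code these recognise C, T and G respectively, which matches the alternative name X4_CTG. This trimer supplies positions 10 to 12 of the final repeat array. The "X4" designation marks its slot in the ordered assembly, and the plasmid is one member of a set covering the possible three-RVD combinations for that slot. The trimer was cloned using BsaI sites that were destroyed in the process, consistent with Golden Gate-style construction using type IIS enzymes. The record does not describe the sites used to release it in the later assembly.

The plasmid has no expression function of its own, and no promoter or nuclease domain is recorded. It serves as a building block: a user picks the library plasmid matching the desired target triplet at each position and combines them with a receiver vector to generate a complete TALEN or other TALE fusion for genome editing.
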