>Addgene plasmid #63440 | pFusX4-31 | depositor partial sequence | sequence record 105398 | pFusX4_CTG
AGTCTTAAGCGTCTCCCCTGACCCCGGACCAAGTGGTGGCTATCGCCAGCCACGATGGCGGCAAGCAAGC
GCTCGAAACGGTGCAGCGGCTGTTGCCGGTGCTGTGCCAGGACCATGGCCTGACCCCGGACCAAGTGGTG
GCTATCGCCAGCAACGGTGGCGGCAAGCAAGCGCTCGAAACGGTGCAGCGGCTGTTGCCGGTGCTGTGCC
AGGACCATGGCCTGACCCCGGACCAAGTGGTGGCTATCGCCAGCAACAATGGCGGCAAGCAAGCGCTCGA
AACGGTGCAGCGGCTGTTGCCGGTGCTGTGCCAGGACCATGGCCGAGACGTC
