>Addgene plasmid #63440 | pFusX4-31 | depositor partial sequence | sequence record 105399 | FusX4
CGTCTCCCCTGACCCCGGACCAAGTGGTGGCTATCGAGACCGGCGCCGCTACGGGCGCGTCCCATTCGCC
ATTCAGGCTGCGCAACTGTTGGGAAGGGCGATCGGTGCGGGCTCTTCGCTATTACGCCAGCTGGCGAAAG
GGGGATGTGCTGCAAGGCGATTAAGTTGGGAACGCCAGGGTTTTCCCAGTCACGACGTTGTAAAACGACG
GCCAGTGAGCGCGCGTAATCGACTCACTATAGGGCGAATTGGGTACCGGGCCCCCCCTCGAGGTCCTCCA
GCTTTTGTTCCCTTTAGTGAGGGTTAATTGCGCGCTTGGCGTAATCATGGTCATAGCTGTTTCCTGTGTG
AAATTGTTATCCGCTCACAATTCCACACAACATACGAGCCGGAAGCATAAAGTGTAAAGCCTGGGGTGCC
TAATGAGTGAGCTAACTCACATTAATTGCGTTGCGCTCACTGCCCGCTTTCCACCGGTGGTCTCTGGCGG
CAAGCAAGCGCTCGAAACGGTGCAGCGGCTGTTGCCGGTGCTGTGCCAGGACCATGGCCGAGACGTCTAG
ACCAGCCAGGACAGAAATGCCTCGACTTCGCTGCTACCCAAGGTTGCCGGGTGACGCACACCGTGGAAAC
GGATGAAGGCACGAACCCAGTGGACATAAGCCTGTTCGGTTCGTAAGCTGTAATGCAAGTAGCGTATGCG
CTCACGCAACTGGTCCAGAACCTTGACCGAACGCAGCGGTGGTAACGGCGCAGTGGCGGTTTTCATGGCT
TGTTATGACTGTTTTTTTGGGGTACAGTCTATGCCTCGGGCATCCAAGCAGCAAGCGCGTTACGCCGTGG
GTCGATGTTTGATGTTATGGAGCAGCAACGATGTTACGCAGCAGGGCAGTCGCCCTAAAACAAAGTTAAA
CATTATGAGGGAAGCGGTGATCGCCGAAGTATCGACTCAACTATCAGAGGTAGTTGGCGTCATCGAGCGC
CATCTCGAACCGACGTTGCTGGCCGTACATTTGTACGGCTCCGCAGTGGATGGCGGCCTGAAGCCACACA
GTGATATTGATTTGCTGGTTACGGTGACCGTAAGGCTTGATGAAACAACGCGGCGAGCTTTGATCAACGA
CCTTTTGGAAACTTCGGCTTCCCCTGGAGAGAGCGAGATTCTCCGCGCTGTAGAAGTCACCATTGTTGTG
CACGACGACATCATTCCGTGGCGTTATCCAGCTAAGCGCGAACTGCAATTTGGAGAATGGCAGCGCAATG
ACATTCTTGCAGGTATCTTCGAGCCAGCCACGATCGACATTGATCTGGCTATCTTGCTGACAAAAGCAAG
AGAACATAGCGTTGCCTTGGTAGGTCCAGCGGCGGAGGAACTCTTTGATCCGGTTCCTGAACAGGATCTA
TTTGAGGCGCTAAATGAAACCTTAACGCTATGGAACTCGCCGCCCGACTGGGCTGGCGATGAGCGAAATG
TAGTGCTTACGTTGTCCCGCATTTGGTACAGCGCAGTAACCGGCAAAATCGCGCCGAAGGATGTCGCTGC
CGACTGGGCAATGGAGCGCCTGCCGGCCCAGTATCAGCCCGTCATACTTGAAGCTAGACAGGCTTATCTT
GGACAAGAAGAAGATCGCTTGGCCTCGCGCGCAGATCAGTTGGAAGAATTTGTCCACTACGTGAAAGGCG
AGATCACCAAGGTAGTCGGCAAATAACCCTCGAGCCACCCATGACCAAAATCCCTTAACGTGAGTTACGC
GTCGTTCCACTGAGCGTCAGACCCCGTAGAAAAGATCAAAGGATCTTCTTGAGATCCTTTTTTTCTGCGC
GTAATCTGCTGCTTGCAAACAAAAAAACCACCGCTACCAGCGGTGGTTTGTTTGCCGGATCAAGAGCTAC
CAACTCTTTTTCCGAAGGTAACTGGCTTCAGCAGAGCGCAGATACCAAATACTGTCCTTCTAGTGTAGCC
GTAGTTAGGCCACCACTTCAAGAACTCTGTAGCACCGCCTACATACCTCGCTCTGCTAATCCTGTTACCA
GTGGCTGCTGCCAGTGGCGATAAGTCGTGTCTTACCGGGTTGGACTCAAGACGATAGTTACCGGATAAGG
CGCAGCGGTCGGGCTGAACGGGGGGTTCGTGCACACAGCCCAGCTTGGAGCGAACGACCTACACCGAACT
GAGATACCTACAGCGTGAGCATTGAGAAAGCGCCACGCTTCCCGAAGGGAGAAAGGCGGACAGGTATCCG
GTAAGCGGCAGGGTCGGAACAGGAGAGCGCACGAGGGAGCTTCCAGGGGGAAACGCCTGGTATCTTTATA
GTCCTGTCGGGTTTCGCCACCTCTGACTTGAGCGTCGATTTTTGTGATGCTCGTCAGGGGGGCGGAGCCT
ATGGAAAAACGCCAGCAACGCGGCCTTTTTACGGTTCCTGGCCTTTTGCTGGCCTTTTGCTCACATGTTC
TTTCCTGCGTTATCCCCTGATTCTGTGGATAACCGTATTACCGCCTTTGAGTGAGCTGATACCGCTCGCC
GCAGCCGAACGACCGAGCGCAGCGAGTCAGTGAGCGAGGAAGCGGAAGAGCGCCCAATACGCAAACCGCC
TCTCCCCGCGCGTTGGCCGATTCATTAATGCAGCTGGCACGACAGGTTTCCCGACTGGAAAGCGGGCAGT
GAGCGCAACGCAATTAATACGCGTACCGCTAGCCAGGAAGAGTTTGTAGAAACGCAAAAAGGCCATCCGT
CAGGATGGCCTTCTGCTTAGTTTGATGCCTGGCAGTTTATGGCGGGCGTCCTGCCCGCCACCCTCCGGGC
CGTTGCTTCACAACGTTCAAATCCGCTCCCGGCGGATTTGTCCTACTCAGGAGAGCGTTCACCGACAAAC
AACAGATAAAACGAAAGGCCCAGTCTTCCGACTGAGCCTTTCGTTTTATTTGATGCCTGGCAGTTCCCTA
CTCTCGCGTTAACGCTAGCATGGATGTTTTCCCAGTCACGACGTTGTAAAACGACGGCCAGTCTTAAG
