>Addgene plasmid #63440 | pFusX4-31 | addgene partial sequence | sequence record 116195 | pCR8_R1 5'-cgaaccgaacaggcttatgt-3'
GGTGTGCGTCACCCGGCAACCTTGGGTAGCAGCGAAGTCGAGGCATTTCTGTCCTGGCTGGTCTAGACGT
CTCGGCCATGGTCCTGGCACAGCACCGGCAACAGCCGCTGCACCGTTTCGAGCGCTTGCTTGCCGCCATT
GTTGCTGGCGATAGCCACCACTTGGTCCGGGGTCAGGCCATGGTCCTGGCACAGCACCGGCAACAGCCGC
TGCACCGTTTCGAGCGCTTGCTTGCCGCCACCGTTGCTGGCGATAGCCACCACTTGGTCCGGGGTCAGGC
CATGGTCCTGGCACAGCACCGGCAACAGCCGCTGCACCGTTTCGAGCGCTTGCTTGCCGCCATCGTGGCT
GGCGATAGCCACCACTTGGTCCGGGGTCAGGGGAGACGCTTAAGACTGGCCGTCGTTTTACAACGTCGTG
ACTGGGAAAACATCCATGCTAGCGTTAACGCGAGAGTAGGGAACTGCCAGGCATCAAATAAAACGAAAGG
CTCAGTCGGAAGACTGGGCCTTTCGTTTTATCTGTTGTTTGTCGGTGAACGCTCTCCTGAGTAGGACAAA
TCCGCCGGGAGCGGATTTGAACGTTGTGAAGCAACGGCCCGGAGGGTGGCGGGCAGGACGCCCGCCATAA
ACTGCCAGGCATCAAACTAAGCAGAAGGCCATCCTGACGGATGGCCTTTTTGC
